LOCUS       Exported 9323 bp ds-DNA circular SYN 25-JUN-2021
DEFINITION  Mammalian expression of 3xFlag-tagged human androgen receptor Lysine
            mutant: AR-Lys313Ala-Lys318Ala (AR-K313A-K318A).
ACCESSION   .
VERSION     .
KEYWORDS    Flag-M4-AR-K313A-K318A
SOURCE      synthetic DNA construct
  ORGANISM  synthetic DNA construct
REFERENCE   1 (bases 1 to 9323)
  TITLE     Balk lab plasmids
REFERENCE   2 (bases 1 to 9323)
  AUTHORS   .
  TITLE     Direct Submission
  JOURNAL   Exported Jun 25, 2021 from SnapGene Server 1.1.58
            http://www.snapgene.com
FEATURES             Location/Qualifiers
     source          1..9323
                     /organism="synthetic DNA construct"
                     /mol_type="other DNA"
     primer_bind     126..148
                     /label=M13/pUC Forward
                     /note="In lacZ gene"
     primer_bind     140..157
                     /label=M13 Forward
                     /note="In lacZ gene. Also called M13-F20 or M13 (-21)
                     Forward"
     primer_bind     141..157
                     /label=M13 fwd
                     /note="common sequencing primer, one of multiple similar
                     variants"
     enhancer        318..697
                     /label=CMV enhancer
                     /note="human cytomegalovirus immediate early enhancer"
     promoter        698..901
                     /label=CMV promoter
                     /note="human cytomegalovirus (CMV) immediate early
                     promoter"
     primer_bind     852..872
                     /label=CMV-F
                     /note="Human CMV immediate early promoter, forward primer"
     CDS             931..996
                     /codon_start=1
                     /product="three tandem FLAG(R) epitope tags, followed by an
                     enterokinase cleavage site"
                     /label=3xFLAG
                     /translation="DYKDHDGDYKDHDIDYKDDDDK"
     polyA_signal    4082..4704
                     /label=hGH poly(A) signal
                     /note="human growth hormone polyadenylation signal"
     primer_bind     complement(4281..4300)
                     /label=hGH-PA-R
                     /note="Human growth hormone terminator, reverse primer"
     primer_bind     complement(4728..4748)
                     /label=pBABE 3'
                     /note="SV40 enhancer, reverse primer for pBABE vectors"
     promoter        4746..5043
                     /label=SV40 promoter
                     /note="SV40 enhancer and early promoter"
     primer_bind     4975..4994
                     /label=SV40pro-F
                     /note="SV40 promoter/origin, forward primer"
     CDS             5097..5891
                     /codon_start=1
                     /gene="aph(3')-II (or nptII)"
                     /product="aminoglycoside phosphotransferase from Tn5"
                     /label=NeoR/KanR
                     /note="confers resistance to neomycin, kanamycin, and G418
                     (Geneticin(R))"
                     /translation="MIEQDGLHAGSPAAWVERLFGYDWAQQTIGCSDAAVFRLSAQGRP
                     VLFVKTDLSGALNELQDEAARLSWLATTGVPCAAVLDVVTEAGRDWLLLGEVPGQDLLS
                     SHLAPAEKVSIMADAMRRLHTLDPATCPFDHQAKHRIERARTRMEAGLVDQDDLDEEHQ
                     GLAPAELFARLKARMPDGEDLVVTHGDACLPNIMVENGRFSGFIDCGRLGVADRYQDIA
                     LATRDIAEELGGEWADRFLVLYGIAAPDSQRIAFYRLLDEFF"
     primer_bind     complement(5151..5170)
                     /label=Neo-R
                     /note="Neomycin resistance gene, reverse primer"
     primer_bind     5761..5780
                     /label=Neo-F
                     /note="Neomycin resistance gene, forward primer"
     polyA_signal    6543..6677
                     /label=SV40 poly(A) signal
                     /note="SV40 polyadenylation signal"
     primer_bind     complement(6580..6599)
                     /label=SV40pA-R
                     /note="SV40 polyA, reverse primer"
     primer_bind     6634..6653
                     /label=EBV-rev
                     /note="SV40 polyA terminator, reverse primer"
     primer_bind     complement(6682..6701)
                     /label=T7
                     /note="T7 promoter, forward primer"
     promoter        complement(6683..6701)
                     /label=T7 promoter
                     /note="promoter for bacteriophage T7 RNA polymerase"
     primer_bind     complement(6715..6731)
                     /label=M13 rev
                     /note="common sequencing primer, one of multiple similar
                     variants"
     primer_bind     complement(6715..6731)
                     /label=M13 Reverse
                     /note="In lacZ gene. Also called M13-rev"
     primer_bind     complement(6728..6750)
                     /label=M13/pUC Reverse
                     /note="In lacZ gene"
     protein_bind    6739..6755
                     /label=lac operator
                     /bound_moiety="lac repressor encoded by lacI"
                     /note="The lac repressor binds to the lac operator to
                     inhibit transcription in E. coli. This inhibition can be
                     relieved by adding lactose or
                     isopropyl-beta-D-thiogalactopyranoside (IPTG)."
     promoter        complement(6763..6793)
                     /label=lac promoter
                     /note="promoter for the E. coli lac operon"
     protein_bind    6808..6829
                     /label=CAP binding site
                     /bound_moiety="E. coli catabolite activator protein"
                     /note="CAP binding activates transcription in the presence
                     of cAMP."
     primer_bind     complement(6946..6963)
                     /label=L4440
                     /note="L4440 vector, forward primer"
     rep_origin      complement(7117..7705)
                     /direction=LEFT
                     /label=ori
                     /note="high-copy-number ColE1/pMB1/pBR322/pUC origin of
                     replication"
     primer_bind     complement(7197..7216)
                     /label=pBR322ori-F
                     /note="pBR322 origin, forward primer"
     CDS             complement(7876..8736)
                     /codon_start=1
                     /gene="bla"
                     /product="beta-lactamase"
                     /label=AmpR
                     /note="confers resistance to ampicillin, carbenicillin, and
                     related antibiotics"
                     /translation="MSIQHFRVALIPFFAAFCLPVFAHPETLVKVKDAEDQLGARVGYI
                     ELDLNSGKILESFRPEERFPMMSTFKVLLCGAVLSRIDAGQEQLGRRIHYSQNDLVEYS
                     PVTEKHLTDGMTVRELCSAAITMSDNTAANLLLTTIGGPKELTAFLHNMGDHVTRLDRW
                     EPELNEAIPNDERDTTMPVAMATTLRKLLTGELLTLASRQQLIDWMEADKVAGPLLRSA
                     LPAGWFIADKSGAGERGSRGIIAALGPDGKPSRIVVIYTTGSQATMDERNRQIAEIGAS
                     LIKHW"
     primer_bind     8499..8518
                     /label=Amp-R
                     /note="Ampicillin resistance gene, reverse primer"
     promoter        complement(8737..8841)
                     /gene="bla"
                     /label=AmpR promoter
     rep_origin      8868..9323
                     /direction=RIGHT
                     /label=f1 ori
                     /note="f1 bacteriophage origin of replication; arrow
                     indicates direction of (+) strand synthesis"
     primer_bind     complement(8955..8974)
                     /label=F1ori-R
                     /note="F1 origin, reverse primer"
     primer_bind     9165..9186
                     /label=F1ori-F
                     /note="F1 origin, forward primer"
ORIGIN
        1 ccattcgcca ttcaggctgc gcaactgttg ggaagggcga tcggtgcggg cctcttcgct
       61 attacgccag ctggcgaaag ggggatgtgc tgcaaggcga ttaagttggg taacgccagg
      121 gttttcccag tcacgacgtt gtaaaacgac ggccagtgcc aagctgatct atacattgaa
      181 tcaatattgg caattagcca tattagtcat tggttatata gcataaatca atattggcta
      241 ttggccattg catacgttgt atctatatca taatatgtac atttatattg gctcatgtcc
      301 aatatgaccg ccatgttgac attgattatt gactagttat taatagtaat caattacggg
      361 gtcattagtt catagcccat atatggagtt ccgcgttaca taacttacgg taaatggccc
      421 gcctggctga ccgcccaacg acccccgccc attgacgtca ataatgacgt atgttcccat
      481 agtaacgcca atagggactt tccattgacg tcaatgggtg gagtatttac ggtaaactgc
      541 ccacttggca gtacatcaag tgtatcatat gccaagtccg ccccctattg acgtcaatga
      601 cggtaaatgg cccgcctggc attatgccca gtacatgacc ttacgggact ttcctacttg
      661 gcagtacatc tacgtattag tcatcgctat taccatggtg atgcggtttt ggcagtacac
      721 caatgggcgt ggatagcggt ttgactcacg gggatttcca agtctccacc ccattgacgt
      781 caatgggagt ttgttttggc accaaaatca acgggacttt ccaaaatgtc gtaataaccc
      841 cgccccgttg acgcaaatgg gcggtaggcg tgtacggtgg gaggtctata taagcagagc
      901 tcgtttagtg aaccgtcaga attaaccatg gactacaaag accatgacgg tgattataaa
      961 gatcatgaca tcgattacaa ggatgacgat gacaagcttc cgcggggatc catggaagtg
     1021 cagttagggc tgggaagggt ctaccctcgg ccgccgtcca agacctaccg aggagctttc
     1081 cagaatctgt tccagagcgt gcgcgaagtg atccagaacc cgggccccag gcacccagag
     1141 gccgcgagcg cagcacctcc cggcgccagt ttgctgctgc tgcagcagca gcagcagcag
     1201 cagcagcagc agcagcagca gcagcagcag cagcagcagc agcagcaaga gactagcccc
     1261 aggcagcagc agcagcagca gggtgaggat ggttctcccc aagcccatcg tagaggcccc
     1321 acaggctacc tggtcctgga tgaggaacag caaccttcac agccgcagtc ggccctggag
     1381 tgccaccccg agagaggttg cgtcccagag cctggagccg ccgtggccgc cagcaagggg
     1441 ctgccgcagc agctgccagc acctccggac gaggatgact cagctgcccc atccacgttg
     1501 tccctgctgg gccccacttt ccccggctta agcagctgct ccgctgacct taaagacatc
     1561 ctgagcgagg ccagcaccat gcaactcctt cagcaacagc agcaggaagc agtatccgaa
     1621 ggcagcagca gcgggagagc gagggaggcc tcgggggctc ccacttcctc caaggacaat
     1681 tacttagggg gcacttcgac catttctgac aacgccaagg agttgtgtaa ggcagtgtcg
     1741 gtgtccatgg gcctgggtgt ggaggcgttg gagcatctga gtccagggga acagcttcgg
     1801 ggggattgca tgtacgcccc acttttggga gttccacccg ctgtgcgtcc cactccttgt
     1861 gccccattgg ccgaatgcaa aggttctctg ctagacgaca gcgcaggcaa gagcactgaa
     1921 gatactgctg agtattcccc tttcgcggga ggttacaccg cagggctaga aggcgagagc
     1981 ctaggctgct ctggcagcgc tgcagcaggg agctccggga cacttgaact gccgtctacc
     2041 ctgtctctct acaagtccgg agcactggac gaggcagctg cgtaccagag tcgcgactac
     2101 tacaactttc cactggctct ggccggaccg ccgccccctc cgccgcctcc ccatccccac
     2161 gctcgcatca agctggagaa cccgctggac tacggcagcg cctgggcggc tgcggcggcg
     2221 cagtgccgct atggggacct ggcgagcctg catggcgcgg gtgcagcggg acccggttct
     2281 gggtcaccct cagccgccgc ttcctcatcc tggcacactc tcttcacagc cgaagaaggc
     2341 cagttgtatg gaccgtgtgg tggtggtggg ggtggtggcg gcggcggcgg cggcggcggc
     2401 ggcggcggcg gcggcggcgg cggcggcgag gcgggagctg tagcccccta cggctacact
     2461 cggccccctc aggggctggc gggccaggaa agcgacttca ccgcacctga tgtgtggtac
     2521 cctggcggca tggtgagcag agtgccctat cccagtccca cttgtgtcaa aagcgaaatg
     2581 ggcccctgga tggatagcta ctccggacct tacggggaca tgcgtttgga gactgccagg
     2641 gaccatgttt tgcccattga ctattacttt ccaccccaga agacctgcct gatctgtgga
     2701 gatgaagctt ctgggtgtca ctatggagct ctcacatgtg gaagctgcaa ggtcttcttc
     2761 aaaagagccg ctgaagggaa acagaagtac ctgtgcgcca gcagaaatga ttgcactatt
     2821 gataaattcc gaaggaaaaa ttgtccatct tgtcgtcttc ggaaatgtta tgaagcaggg
     2881 atgactctgg gagcccggaa gctgaagaaa cttggtaatc tgaaactaca ggaggaagga
     2941 gaggcttcca gcaccaccag ccccactgag gagacaaccc agaagctgac agtgtcacac
     3001 attgaaggct atgaatgtca gcccatcttt ctgaatgtcc tggaagccat tgagccaggt
     3061 gtagtgtgtg ctggacacga caacaaccag cccgactcct ttgcagcctt gctctctagc
     3121 ctcaatgaac tgggagagag acagcttgta cacgtggtca agtgggccaa ggccttgcct
     3181 ggcttccgca acttacacgt ggacgaccag atggctgtca ttcagtactc ctggatgggg
     3241 ctcatggtgt ttgccatggg ctggcgatcc ttcaccaatg tcaactccag gatgctctac
     3301 ttcgcccctg atctggtttt caatgagtac cgcatgcaca agtcccggat gtacagccag
     3361 tgtgtccgaa tgaggcacct ctctcaagag tttggatggc tccaaatcac cccccaggaa
     3421 ttcctgtgca tgaaagcact gctactcttc agcattattc cagtggatgg gctgaaaaat
     3481 caaaaattct ttgatgaact tcgaatgaac tacatcaagg aactcgatcg tatcattgca
     3541 tgcaaaagaa aaaatcccac atcctgctca agacgcttct accagctcac caagctcctg
     3601 gactccgtgc agcctattgc gagagagctg catcagttca cttttgacct gctaatcaag
     3661 tcacacatgg tgagcgtgga ctttccggaa atgatggcag agatcatctc tgtgcaagtg
     3721 cccaagatcc tttctgggaa agtcaagccc atctatttcc acacccagtg aagcattgga
     3781 aaccctattt ccccacccca gctcatgccc cctttcagat gtcttctgcc tgttataact
     3841 ctgcactact cctctgcagt gccttgggga atttcctcta ttgatgtaca gtctgtcatg
     3901 aacatgttcc tcaattctat ttgctgggct ttttttttct ctttctctcc tttctttttc
     3961 ttcttccctc cctatctaac cctcccatgg caccttcaga ctttgcttcc cattgtggct
     4021 cctatctgtg ttttgaatgg tgttgtatgc ctttatccag cacagtggcg gccgcgattc
     4081 cgggtggcat ccctgtgacc cctccccagt gcctctcctg gccctggaag ttgccactcc
     4141 agtgcccacc agccttgtcc taataaaatt aagttgcatc attttgtctg actaggtgtc
     4201 cttctataat attatggggt ggaggggggt ggtatggagc aaggggcaag ttgggaagac
     4261 aacctgtagg gcctgcgggg tctattggga accaagctgg agtgcagtgg cacaatcttg
     4321 gctcactgca atctccgcct cctgggttca agcgattctc ctgcctcagc ctcccgagtt
     4381 gttgggattc caggcatgca tgaccaggct cagctaattt ttgttttttt ggtagagacg
     4441 gggtttcacc atattggcca ggctggtctc caactcctaa tctcaggtga tctacccacc
     4501 ttggcctccc aaattgctgg gattacaggc gtgaaccact gctcccttcc ctgtccttct
     4561 gattttaaaa taactatacc agcaggagga cgtccagaca cagcataggc tacctggcca
     4621 tgcccaaccg gtgggacatt tgagttgctt gcttggcact gtcctctcat gcgttgggtc
     4681 cactcagtag atgcctgttg aattgggtac gcggccagct tggctgtgga atgtgtgtca
     4741 gttagggtgt ggaaagtccc caggctcccc agcaggcaga agtatgcaaa gcatgcatct
     4801 caattagtca gcaaccaggt gtggaaagtc cccaggctcc ccagcaggca gaagtatgca
     4861 aagcatgcat ctcaattagt cagcaaccat agtcccgccc ctaactccgc ccatcccgcc
     4921 cctaactccg cccagttccg cccattctcc gccccatggc tgactaattt tttttattta
     4981 tgcagaggcc gaggccgcct cggcctctga gctattccag aagtagtgag gaggcttttt
     5041 tggaggaatt gatcagcttg ggatctgatc aagagacagg atgaggatcg tttcgcatga
     5101 ttgaacaaga tggattgcac gcaggttctc cggccgcttg ggtggagagg ctattcggct
     5161 atgactgggc acaacagaca atcggctgct ctgatgccgc cgtgttccgg ctgtcagcgc
     5221 aggggcgccc ggttcttttt gtcaagaccg acctgtccgg tgccctgaat gaactgcagg
     5281 acgaggcagc gcggctatcg tggctggcca cgacgggcgt tccttgcgca gctgtgctcg
     5341 acgttgtcac tgaagcggga agggactggc tgctattggg cgaagtgccg gggcaggatc
     5401 tcctgtcatc tcaccttgct cctgccgaga aagtatccat catggctgat gcaatgcggc
     5461 ggctgcatac gcttgatccg gctacctgcc cattcgacca ccaagcgaaa catcgcatcg
     5521 agcgagcacg tactcggatg gaagccggtc ttgtcgatca ggatgatctg gacgaagagc
     5581 atcaggggct cgcgccagcc gaactgttcg ccaggctcaa ggcgcgcatg cccgacggcg
     5641 aggatctcgt cgtgacccat ggcgatgcct gcttgccgaa tatcatggtg gaaaatggcc
     5701 gcttttctgg attcatcgac tgtggccggc tgggtgtggc ggaccgctat caggacatag
     5761 cgttggctac ccgtgatatt gctgaagagc ttggcggcga atgggctgac cgcttcctcg
     5821 tgctttacgg tatcgccgct cccgattcgc agcgcatcgc cttctatcgc cttcttgacg
     5881 agttcttctg agcgggactc tggggttcga aatgaccgac caagcgacgc ccaacctgcc
     5941 atcacgagat ttcgattcca ccgccgcctt ctatgaaagg ttgggcttcg gaatcgtttt
     6001 ccgggacgcc ggctggatga tcctccagcg cggggatctc atgctggagt tcttcgccca
     6061 cctcgggctc gatcccctcg cgagttggtt cagctgctgc ctgaggctgg acgacctcgc
     6121 ggagttctac cggcagtgca aatccgtcgg catccaggaa accagcagcg gctatccgcg
     6181 catccatgcc cccgaactgc aggagtgggg aggcacgatg gccgctttgg tcgacccgga
     6241 cgggacgctc ctgcgcctga tacagaacga attgcttgca ggcatctcat gagtgtgtct
     6301 tcccgttttc cgcctgaggt cactgcgtgg atggagcgct ggcgcctgct gcgcgacggc
     6361 gagctgctca ccacccactc gccaagctgg aaccgtaaaa aggccgcgtt gctggcgttt
     6421 ttccataggc tccgccgatc ataatcagcc ataccacatt tgtagaggtt ttacttgctt
     6481 taaaaaacct cccacacctc cccctgaacc tgaaacataa aatgaatgca attgttgttg
     6541 ttaacttgtt tattgcagct tataatggtt acaaataaag caatagcatc acaaatttca
     6601 caaataaagc atttttttca ctgcattcta gttgtggttt gtccaaactc atcaatgtat
     6661 cttatcatgt ctggatcaat tccctatagt gagtcgtatt aaattcgtaa tcatgtcata
     6721 gctgtttcct gtgtgaaatt gttatccgct cacaattcca cacaacatac gagccggaag
     6781 cataaagtgt aaagcctggg gtgcctaatg agtgagctaa ctcacattaa ttgcgttgcg
     6841 ctcactgccc gctttccagt cgggaaacct gtcgtgccag ctgcattaat gaatcggcca
     6901 acgcgcgggg agaggcggtt tgcgtattgg gcgctcttcc gcttcctcgc tcactgactc
     6961 gctgcgctcg gtcgttcggc tgcggcgagc ggtatcagct cactcaaagg cggtaatacg
     7021 gttatccaca gaatcagggg ataacgcagg aaagaacatg tgagcaaaag gccagcaaaa
     7081 ggccaggaac cgtaaaaagg ccgcgttgct ggcgtttttc cataggctcc gcccccctga
     7141 cgagcatcac aaaaatcgac gctcaagtca gaggtggcga aacccgacag gactataaag
     7201 ataccaggcg tttccccctg gaagctccct cgtgcgctct cctgttccga ccctgccgct
     7261 taccggatac ctgtccgcct ttctcccttc gggaagcgtg gcgctttctc atagctcacg
     7321 ctgtaggtat ctcagttcgg tgtaggtcgt tcgctccaag ctgggctgtg tgcacgaacc
     7381 ccccgttcag cccgaccgct gcgccttatc cggtaactat cgtcttgagt ccaacccggt
     7441 aagacacgac ttatcgccac tggcagcagc cactggtaac aggattagca gagcgaggta
     7501 tgtaggcggt gctacagagt tcttgaagtg gtggcctaac tacggctaca ctagaagaac
     7561 agtatttggt atctgcgctc tgctgaagcc agttaccttc ggaaaaagag ttggtagctc
     7621 ttgatccggc aaacaaacca ccgctggtag cggtggtttt tttgtttgca agcagcagat
     7681 tacgcgcaga aaaaaaggat ctcaagaaga tcctttgatc ttttctacgg ggtctgacgc
     7741 tcagtggaac gaaaactcac gttaagggat tttggtcatg agattatcaa aaaggatctt
     7801 cacctagatc cttttaaatt aaaaatgaag ttttaaatca atctaaagta tatatgagta
     7861 aacttggtct gacagttacc aatgcttaat cagtgaggca cctatctcag cgatctgtct
     7921 atttcgttca tccatagttg cctgactccc cgtcgtgtag ataactacga tacgggaggg
     7981 cttaccatct ggccccagtg ctgcaatgat accgcgagac ccacgctcac cggctccaga
     8041 tttatcagca ataaaccagc cagccggaag ggccgagcgc agaagtggtc ctgcaacttt
     8101 atccgcctcc atccagtcta ttaattgttg ccgggaagct agagtaagta gttcgccagt
     8161 taatagtttg cgcaacgttg ttgccattgc tacaggcatc gtggtgtcac gctcgtcgtt
     8221 tggtatggct tcattcagct ccggttccca acgatcaagg cgagttacat gatcccccat
     8281 gttgtgcaaa aaagcggtta gctccttcgg tcctccgatc gttgtcagaa gtaagttggc
     8341 cgcagtgtta tcactcatgg ttatggcagc actgcataat tctcttactg tcatgccatc
     8401 cgtaagatgc ttttctgtga ctggtgagta ctcaaccaag tcattctgag aatagtgtat
     8461 gcggcgaccg agttgctctt gcccggcgtc aatacgggat aataccgcgc cacatagcag
     8521 aactttaaaa gtgctcatca ttggaaaacg ttcttcgggg cgaaaactct caaggatctt
     8581 accgctgttg agatccagtt cgatgtaacc cactcgtgca cccaactgat cttcagcatc
     8641 ttttactttc accagcgttt ctgggtgagc aaaaacagga aggcaaaatg ccgcaaaaaa
     8701 gggaataagg gcgacacgga aatgttgaat actcatactc ttcctttttc aatattattg
     8761 aagcatttat cagggttatt gtctcatgag cggatacata tttgaatgta tttagaaaaa
     8821 taaacaaata ggggttccgc gcacatttcc ccgaaaagtg ccacctgnnn nnnnnnnnnn
     8881 nnnnnnnnnn nnnnnnnnnn nnnnnnnnnn nnnnnnnnnn nnnnnnnnnn nnnnnnnnnn
     8941 nnnnnnnnnn nnnnnnnnnn nnnnnnnnnn nnnnnnnnnn nnnnnnnnnn ncnnnnnnnn
     9001 nnnnnnnnnn nnnnnnnnnn nnnnnnnnnn nnnnnnnnnn nnnnnnnnnn nnnnnnnnnn
     9061 nnnnnnnnnn nnnnnnnnnn nnnannnnnn nnnnnnnnnn nnnnnnnnnn nnnnnnnnnn
     9121 nnnnnnnnnn nnncctttga cgttggagtc cacgttcttt aatagtggac tcttgttcca
     9181 aactggaaca acactcaacc ctatctcggt ctattctttt gatttataag ggattttgcc
     9241 gatttcggcc tattggttaa aaaatgagct gatttaacaa aaatttaacg cgaattttaa
     9301 caaaatatta acgcttacaa ttt
//
